>Addgene plasmid #158195 | p663-UBC-miniTurbo-V5-ADCK1_IDG-K | addgene full sequence | sequence record 310263 | Addgene NGS Result
TTCACCATTATCGTTTCAGACCCACCTCCCAACCCCGAGGGGACCCGACAGGCCCGAAGGAATAGAAGAA
GAAGGTGGAGAGAGAGACAGAGACAGATCCATTCGATTAGTGAACGGATCTCGACGGTATCGGTTAACTT
TTAAAAGAAAAGGGGGGATTGGGGGGTACAGTGCAGGGGAAAGAATAGTAGACATAATAGCAACAGACAT
ACAAACTAAAGAATTACAAAAACAAATTACAAAATTCAAAATTTTATCGTCCAGTGTGGTGGAATTCTGC
AGATATCACAACTTTGTATAGAAAAGTTGGCCTCCGCGCCGGGTTTTGGCGCCTCCCGCGGGCGCCCCCC
TCCTCACGGCGAGCGCTGCCACGTCAGACGAAGGGCGCAGCGAGCGTCCTGATCCTTCCGCCCGGACGCT
CAGGACAGCGGCCCGCTGCTCATAAGACTCGGCCTTAGAACCCCAGTATCAGCAGAAGGACATTTTAGGA
CGGGACTTGGGTGACTCTAGGGCACTGGTTTTCTTTCCAGAGAGCGGAACAGGCGAGGAAAAGTAGTCCC
TTCTCGGCGATTCTGCGGAGGGATCTCCGTGGGGCGGTGAACGCCGATGATTATATAAGGACGCGCCGGG
TGTGGCACAGCTAGTTCCGTCGCAGCCGGGATTTGGGTCGCGGTTCTTGTTTGTGGATCGCTGTGATCGT
CACTTGGTGAGTAGCGGGCTGCTGGGCTGGCCGGGGCTTTCGTGGCCGCCGGGCCGCTCGGTGGGACGGA
AGCGTGTGGAGAGACCGCCAAGGGCTGTAGTCTGGGTCCGCGAGCAAGGTTGCCCTGAACTGGGGGTTGG
GGGGAGCGCAGCAAAATGGCGGCTGTTCCCGAGTCTTGAATGGAAGACGCTTGTGAGGCGGGCTGTGAGG
TCGTTGAAACAAGGTGGGGGGCATGGTGGGCGGCAAGAACCCAAGGTCTTGAGGCCTTCGCTAATGCGGG
AAAGCTCTTATTCGGGTGAGATGGGCTGGGGCACCATCTGGGGACCCTGACGTGAAGTTTGTCACTGACT
GGAGAACTCGGTTTGTCGTCTGTTGCGGGGGCGGCAGTTATGGCGGTGCCGTTGGGCAGTGCACCCGTAC
CTTTGGGAGCGCGCGCCCTCGTCGTGTCGTGACGTCACCCGTTCTGTTGGCTTATAATGCAGGGTGGGGC
CACCTGCCGGTAGGTGTGCGGTAGGCTTTTCTCCGTCGCAGGACGCAGGGTTCGGGCCTAGGGTAGGCTC
TCCTGAATCGACAGGCGCCGGACCTCTGGTGAGGGGAGGGATAAGTGAGGCGTCAGTTTCTTTGGTCGGT
TTTATGTACCTATCTTCTTAAGTAGCTGAAGCTCCGGTTTTGAACTATGCGCTCGGGGTTGGCGAGTGTG
TTTTGTGAAGTTTTTTAGGCACCTTTTGAAATGTAATCATTTGGGTCAATATGTAATTTTCAGTGTTAGA
CTAGTAAATTGTCCGCTAAATTCTGGCCGTTTTTGGCTTTTTTGTTAGACGGCCAACTTTTGTATACAAA
GTGGGCCACCATGGGAATCCCGCTGCTGAACGCTAAACAGATTCTGGGACAGCTGGACGGCGGGAGCGTG
GCAGTCCTGCCTGTGGTCGACTCCACCAATCAGTACCTGCTGGATCGAATCGGCGAGCTGAAGAGTGGGG
ATGCTTGCATTGCAGAATATCAGCAGGCAGGGAGAGGAAGCAGAGGGAGGAAATGGTTCTCTCCTTTTGG
AGCTAACCTGTACCTGAGTATGTTTTGGCGCCTGAAGCGGGGACCAGCAGCAATCGGCCTGGGCCCGGTC
ATCGGAATTGTCATGGCAGAAGCGCTGCGAAAGCTGGGAGCAGACAAGGTGCGAGTCAAATGGCCCAATG
ACCTGTATCTGCAGGATAGAAAGCTGGCAGGCATCCTGGTGGAGCTGGCCGGAATAACAGGCGATGCTGC
ACAGATCGTCATTGGCGCCGGGATTAACGTGGCTATGAGGCGCGTGGAGGAAAGCGTGGTCAATCAGGGC
TGGATCACACTGCAGGAAGCAGGGATTAACCTGGACAGGAATACTCTGGCCGCTATGCTGATCCGAGAGC
TGCGGGCAGCCCTGGAACTGTTCGAGCAGGAAGGCCTGGCTCCATATCTGTCACGGTGGGAGAAGCTGGA
TAACTTCATCAATAGACCCGTGAAGCTGATCATTGGGGACAAAGAGATTTTCGGGATTAGCCGGGGGATT
GATAAACAGGGAGCCCTGCTGCTGGAACAGGACGGAGTTATCAAACCCTGGATGGGCGGAGAAATCAGTC
TGCGGTCTGCCGAAAAGGCTAGCGGCAAGCCCATCCCCAACCCCCTGCTGGGCCTGGACAGCACCACAAC
TTTGTACAAAAAAGCAGGCTCCACCATGGCCAGAAAGGCTCTCAAGCTTGCTTCGTGGACCAGCATGGCT
CTTGCTGCCTCTGGCATCTACTTCTACAGTAACAAGTACTTGGACCCTAATGACTTTGGCGCTGTCAGGG
TGGGCAGAGCAGTTGCTACGACGGCTGTCATCAGTTACGACTACCTCACTTCCCTGAAGAGTGTCCCTTA
TGGCTCAGAGGAGTACTTGCAGCTGAGATCTAAGGTGCACCTTCGCTCTGCCAGGCGTCTCTGTGAGCTC
TGCTGTGCCAACCGGGGCACCTTCATCAAGGTGGGCCAGCACCTGGGGGCTCTGGACTACCTGTTGCCAG
AGGAGTACACCAGCACGCTGAAGGTACTGCACAGCCAGGCTCCACAGAGCAGCATGCAAGAGATCCGCCA
GGTCATCCGAGAAGATCTGGGCAAGGAGATCCATGATTTGTTCCAGAGCTTCGATGACACCCCTCTGGGG
ACGGCCTCCCTGGCCCAGGTCCACAAGGCAGTGCTGCATGATGGGCGGACGGTGGCCGTGAAGGTCCAGC
ACCCAAAGGTGCGGGCTCAGAGCTCGAAGGACATTCTCCTGATGGAGGTGCTCGTTCTGGCTGTGAAGCA
GCTGTTCCCAGAGTTTGAGTTTATGTGGCTTGTGGATGAAGCCAAGAAGAACCTGCCTTTGGAGCTGGAT
TTCCTCAATGAAGGGAGGAATGCTGAGAAGGTGTCCCAGATGCTCAGGCATTTTGACTTCTTGAAGGTCC
CCCGAATCCACTGGGACCTGTCCACGGAGCGGGTCCTCCTGATGGAGTTTGTGGATGGCGGGCAGGTCAA
TGACAGAGACTACATGGAGAGGAACAAGATCGACGTCAATGAGATCTCACGCCACCTGGGCAAGATGTAT
AGTGAGATGATCTTCGTCAATGGCTTCGTGCACTGCGATCCCCACCCCGGCAATGTACTGGTGCGGAAGC
ACCCCGGCACGGGAAAGGCGGAGATTGTCCTGTTGGACCATGGGCTTTACCAGATGCTCACGGAAGAATT
CCGCCTGAATTACTGCCACCTCTGGCAGTCTCTGATCTGGACTGACATGAAGAGAGTGAAGGAGTACAGC
CAGCGACTGGGAGCCGGGGATCTCTACCCCTTGTTTGCCTGCATGCTGACGGCGCGATCGTGGGACTCGG
TCAACAGAGGCATCAGCCAAGCTCCCGTCACTGCCACTGAGGACTTAGAGATTCGCAACAACGCGGCCAA
CTACCTCCCCCAGATCAGCCATCTCCTCAACCACGTGCCGCGCCAGATGCTGCTCATCTTGAAGACCAAC
GACCTGCTGCGTGGCATTGAGGCCGCCCTGGGCACCCGCGCCAGCGCCAGCTCCTTTCTCAACATGTCAC
GTTGCTGCATCAGAGCGCTAGCTGAGCACAAGAAGAAGAATACCTGTTCATTCTTCAGAAGGACCCAGAT
CTCTTTCAGCGAGGCCTTCAACTTATGGCAGATCAACCTCCATGAGCTCATCCTGCGTGTGAAGGGGTTG
AAGCTGGCTGACCGGGTCTTGGCCCTAATATGCTGGCTGTTCCCTGCTCCACTTTAGGACCCAGCTTTCT
TGTACAAAGTTGTGATATCCAGCACAGTGGCGGCCGCTCGACAATCAACCTCTGGATTACAAAATTTGTG
AAAGATTGACTGGTATTCTTAACTATGTTGCTCCTTTTACGCTATGTGGATACGCTGCTTTAATGCCTTT
GTATCATGCTATTGCTTCCCGTATGGCTTTCATTTTCTCCTCCTTGTATAAATCCTGGTTGCTGTCTCTT
TATGAGGAGTTGTGGCCCGTTGTCAGGCAACGTGGCGTGGTGTGCACTGTGTTTGCTGACGCAACCCCCA
CTGGTTGGGGCATTGCCACCACCTGTCAGCTCCTTTCCGGGACTTTCGCTTTCCCCCTCCCTATTGCCAC
GGCGGAACTCATCGCCGCCTGCCTTGCCCGCTGCTGGACAGGGGCTCGGCTGTTGGGCACTGACAATTCC
GTGGTGTTGTCGGGGAAGCTGACGTCCTTTCCATGGCTGCTCGCCTGTGTTGCCACCTGGATTCTGCGCG
GGACGTCCTTCTGCTACGTCCCTTCGGCCCTCAATCCAGCGGACCTTCCTTCCCGCGGCCTGCTGCCGGC
TCTGCGGCCTCTTCCGCGTCTTCGCCTTCGCCCTCAGACGAGTCGGATCTCCCTTTGGGCCGCCTCCCCG
CCTGGAATTCTACCGGGTAGGGGAGGCGCTTTTCCCAAGGCAGTCTGGAGCATGCGCTTTAGCAGCCCCG
CTGGGCACTTGGCGCTACACAAGTGGCCTCTGGCCTCGCACACATTCCACATCCACCGGTAGGCGCCAAC
CGGCTCCGTTCTTTGGTGGCCCCTTCGCGCCACCTTCTACTCCTCCCCTAGTCAGGAAGTTCCCCCCCGC
CCCGCAGCTCGCGTCGTGCAGGACGTGACAAATGGAAGTAGCACGTCTCACTAGTCTCGTGCAGATGGAC
AGCACCGCTGAGCAATGGAAGCGGGTAGGCCTTTGGGGCAGCGGCCAATAGCAGCTTTGCTCCTTCGCTT
TCTGGGCTCAGAGGCTGGGAAGGGGTGGGTCCGGGGGCGGGCTCAGGGGCGGGCTCAGGGGCGGGGCGGG
CGCCCGAAGGTCCTCCGGAGGCCCGGCATTCTGCACGCTTCAAAAGCGCACGTCTGCCGCGCTGTTCTCC
TCTTCCTCATCTCCGGGCCTTTCGACCTGCAGCCCAAGCTTACCATGACCGAGTACAAGCCCACGGTGCG
CCTCGCCACCCGCGACGACGTCCCCAGGGCCGTACGCACCCTCGCCGCCGCGTTCGCCGACTACCCCGCC
ACGCGCCACACCGTCGATCCGGACCGCCACATCGAGCGGGTCACCGAGCTGCAAGAACTCTTCCTCACGC
GCGTCGGGCTCGACATCGGCAAGGTGTGGGTCGCGGACGACGGCGCCGCGGTGGCGGTCTGGACCACGCC
GGAGAGCGTCGAAGCGGGGGCGGTGTTCGCCGAGATCGGCCCGCGCATGGCCGAGTTGAGCGGTTCCCGG
CTGGCCGCGCAGCAACAGATGGAAGGCCTCCTGGCGCCGCACCGGCCCAAGGAGCCCGCGTGGTTCCTGG
CCACCGTCGGCGTCTCGCCCGACCACCAGGGCAAGGGTCTGGGCAGCGCCGTCGTGCTCCCCGGAGTGGA
GGCGGCCGAGCGCGCCGGGGTGCCCGCCTTCCTGGAGACCTCCGCGCCCCGCAACCTCCCCTTCTACGAG
CGGCTCGGCTTCACCGTCACCGCCGACGTCGAGGTGCCCGAAGGACCGCGCACCTGGTGCATGACCCGCA
AGCCCGGTGCCTGACGCCCGCCCCACGACCCGCAGCGCCCGACCGAAAGGAGCGCACGACCCCATGCATC
TCGAGGGCCCGGTACCTTTAAGACCAATGACTTACAAGGCAGCTGTAGATCTTAGCCACTTTTTAAAAGA
AAAGGGGGGACTGGAAGGGCTAGCTCACTCCCAACGAAGACAAGATCTGCTTTTTGCTTGTACTGGGTCT
CTCTGGTTAGACCAGATCTGAGCCTGGGAGCTCTCTGGCTAACTAGGGAACCCACTGCTTAAGCCTCAAT
AAAGCTTGCCTTGAGTGCTTCAAGTAGTGTGTGCCCGTCTGTTGTGTGACTCTGGTAACTAGAGATCCCT
CAGACCCTTTTAGTCAGTGTGGAAAATCTCTAGCAGTAGTAGTTCATGTCATCTTATTATTCAGTATTTA
TAACTTGCAAAGAAATGAATATCAGAGAGTGAGAGGAACTTGTTTATTGCAGCTTATAATGGTTACAAAT
AAAGCAATAGCATCACAAATTTCACAAATAAAGCATTTTTTTCACTGCATTCTAGTTGTGGTTTGTCCAA
ACTCATCAATGTATCTTATCATGTCTGGCTCTAGCTATCCCGCCCCTAACTCCGCCCATCCCGCCCCTAA
CTCCGCCCAGTTCCGCCCATTCTCCGCCCCATGGCTGACTAATTTTTTTTATTTATGCAGAGGCCGAGGC
CGCCTCGGCCTCTGAGCTATTCCAGAAGTAGTGAGGAGGCTTTTTTGGAGGCCTAGGGACGTACCCAATT
CGCCCTATAGTGAGTCGTATTACGCGCGCTCACTGGCCGTCGTTTTACAACGTCGTGACTGGGAAAACCC
TGGCGTTACCCAACTTAATCGCCTTGCAGCACATCCCCCTTTCGCCAGCTGGCGTAATAGCGAAGAGGCC
CGCACCGATCGCCCTTCCCAACAGTTGCGCAGCCTGAATGGCGAATGGG
[124 nt withheld, positions 6700-6823]
C
[91 nt withheld, positions 6825-6915]
A
[49 nt withheld, positions 6917-6965]
CCTTTGACGTTGGAGTCCACGTTCTTT
[37 nt withheld, positions 6993-7029]
ACCCTATCTCGGTCTATTCTTTTGATTTATAAGGGATTTTGCCGATTTCGGCCTATTGGTTAAAAAATGA
GCTGATTTAACAAAAATTTAACGCGAATTTTAACAAAATATTAACGCTTACAATTTAGGTGGCACTTTTC
GGGGAAATGTGCGCGGAACCCCTATTTGTTTATTTTTCTAAATACATTCAAATATGTATCCGCTCATGAG
ACAATAACCCTGATAAATGCTTCAATAATATTGAAAAAGGAAGAGTATGAGTATTCAACATTTCCGTGTC
GCCCTTATTCCCTTTTTTGCGGCATTTTGCCTTCCTGTTTTTGCTCACCCAGAAACGCTGGTGAAAGTAA
AAGATGCTGAAGATCAGTTGGGTGCACGAGTGGGTTACATCGAACTGGATCTCAACAGCGGTAAGATCCT
TGAGAGTTTTCGCCCCGAAGAACGTTTTCCAATGATGAGCACTTTTAAAGTTCTGCTATGTGGCGCGGTA
TTATCCCGTATTGACGCCGGGCAAGAGCAACTCGGTCGCCGCATACACTATTCTCAGAATGACTTGGTTG
AGTACTCACCAGTCACAGAAAAGCATCTTACGGATGGCATGACAGTAAGAGAATTATGCAGTGCTGCCAT
AACCATGAGTGATAACACTGCGGCCAACTTACTTCTGACAACGATCGGAGGACCGAAGGAGCTAACCGCT
TTTTTGCACAACATGGGGGATCATGTAACTCGCCTTGATCGTTGGGAACCGGAGCTGAATGAAGCCATAC
CAAACGACGAGCGTGACACCACGATGCCTGTAGCAATGGCAACAACGTTGCGCAAACTATTAACTGGCGA
ACTACTTACTCTAGCTTCCCGGCAACAATTAATAGACTGGATGGAGGCGGATAAAGTTGCAGGACCACTT
CTGCGCTCGGCCCTTCCGGCTGGCTGGTTTATTGCTGATAAATCTGGAGCCGGTGAGCGTGGGTCTCGCG
GTATCATTGCAGCACTGGGGCCAGATGGTAAGCCCTCCCGTATCGTAGTTATCTACACGACGGGGAGTCA
GGCAACTATGGATGAACGAAATAGACAGATCGCTGAGATAGGTGCCTCACTGATTAAGCATTGGTAACTG
TCAGACCAAGTTTACTCATATATACTTTAGATTGATTTAAAACTTCATTTTTAATTTAAAAGGATCTAGG
TGAAGATCCTTTTTGATAATCTCATGACCAAAATCCCTTAACGTGAGTTTTCGTTCCACTGAGCGTCAGA
CCCCGTAGAAAAGATCAAAGGATCTTCTTGAGATCCTTTTTTTCTGCGCGTAATCTGCTGCTTGCAAACA
AAAAAACCACCGCTACCAGCGGTGGTTTGTTTGCCGGATCAAGAGCTACCAACTCTTTTTCCGAAGGTAA
CTGGCTTCAGCAGAGCGCAGATACCAAATACTGTTCTTCTAGTGTAGCCGTAGTTAGGCCACCACTTCAA
GAACTCTGTAGCACCGCCTACATACCTCGCTCTGCTAATCCTGTTACCAGTGGCTGCTGCCAGTGGCGAT
AAGTCGTGTCTTACCGGGTTGGACTCAAGACGATAGTTACCGGATAAGGCGCAGCGGTCGGGCTGAACGG
GGGGTTCGTGCACACAGCCCAGCTTGGAGCGAACGACCTACACCGAACTGAGATACCTACAGCGTGAGCT
ATGAGAAAGCGCCACGCTTCCCGAAGGGAGAAAGGCGGACAGGTATCCGGTAAGCGGCAGGGTCGGAACA
GGAGAGCGCACGAGGGAGCTTCCAGGGGGAAACGCCTGGTATCTTTATAGTCCTGTCGGGTTTCGCCACC
TCTGACTTGAGCGTCGATTTTTGTGATGCTCGTCAGGGGGGCGGAGCCTATGGAAAAACGCCAGCAACGC
GGCCTTTTTACGGTTCCTGGCCTTTTGCTGGCCTTTTGCTCACATGTTCTTTCCTGCGTTATCCCCTGAT
TCTGTGGATAACCGTATTACCGCCTTTGAGTGAGCTGATACCGCTCGCCGCAGCCGAACGACCGAGCGCA
GCGAGTCAGTGAGCGAGGAAGCGGAAGAGCGCCCAATACGCAAACCGCCTTTCCCCGCGCGTTGGCCGAT
TCATTAATGCAGCTGGCACGACAGGTTTCCCGACTGGAAAGCGGGCAGTGAGCGCAACGCAATTAATGTG
AGTTAGCTCACTCATTAGGCACCCCAGGCTTTACACTTTATGCTTCCGGCTCGTATGTTGTGTGGAATTG
TGAGCGGATAACAATTTCACACAGGAAACAGCTATGACCATGATTACGCCAAGCGCGCAATTAACCCTCA
CTAAAGGGAACAAAAGCTGGAGCTGCAAGCTTAATGTAGTCTTATGCAATACTCTTGTAGTCTTGCAACA
TGGTAACGATGAGTTAGCAACATGCCTTACAAGGAGAGAAAAAGCACCGTGCATGCCGATTGGTGGAAGT
AAGGTGGTACGATCGTGCCTTATTAGGAAGGCAACAGACGGGTCTGACATGGATTGGACGAACCACTGAA
TTGCCGCATTGCAGAGATATTGTATTTAAGTGCCTAGCTCGATACATAAACGGGTCTCTCTGGTTAGACC
AGATCTGAGCCTGGGAGCTCTCTGGCTAACTAGGGAACCCACTGCTTAAGCCTCAATAAAGCTTGCCTTG
AGTGCTTCAAGTAGTGTGTGCCCGTCTGTTGTGTGACTCTGGTAACTAGAGATCCCTCAGACCCTTTTAG
TCAGTGTGGAAAATCTCTAGCAGTGGCGCCCGAACAGGGACTTGAAAGCGAAAGGGAAACCAGAGGAGCT
CTCTCGACGCAGGACTCGGCTTGCTGAAGCGCGCACGGCAAGAGGCGAGGGGCGGCGACTGGTGAGTACG
CCAAAAATTTTGACTAGCGGAGGCTAGAAGGAGAGAGATGGGTGCGAGAGCGTCAGTATTAAGCGGGGGA
GAATTAGATCGCGATGGGAAAAAATTCGGTTAAGGCCAGGGGGAAAGAAAAAATATAAATTAAAACATAT
AGTATGGGCAAGCAGGGAGCTAGAACGATTCGCAGTTAATCCTGGCCTGTTAGAAACATCAGAAGGCTGT
AGACAAATACTGGGACAGCTACAACCATCCCTTCAGACAGGATCAGAAGAACTTAGATCATTATATAATA
CAGTAGCAACCCTCTATTGTGTGCATCAAAGGATAGAGATAAAAGACACCAAGGAAGCTTTAGACAAGAT
AGAGGAAGAGCAAAACAAAAGTAAGACCACCGCACAGCAAGCGGCCGCTGATCTTCAGACCTGGAGGAGG
AGATATGAGGGACAATTGGAGAAGTGAATTATATAAATATAAAGTAGTAAAAATTGAACCATTAGGAGTA
GCACCCACCAAGGCAAAGAGAAGAGTGGTGCAGAGAGAAAAAAGAGCAGTGGGAATAGGAGCTTTGTTCC
TTGGGTTCTTGGGAGCAGCAGGAAGCACTATGGGCGCAGCGTCAATGACGCTGACGGTACAGGCCAGACA
ATTATTGTCTGGTATAGTGCAGCAGCAGAACAATTTGCTGAGGGCTATTGAGGCGCAACAGCATCTGTTG
CAACTCACAGTCTGGGGCATCAAGCAGCTCCAGGCAAGAATCCTGGCTGTGGAAAGATACCTAAAGGATC
AACAGCTCCTGGGGATTTGGGGTTGCTCTGGAAAACTCATTTGCACCACTGCTGTGCCTTGGAATGCTAG
TTGGAGTAATAAATCTCTGGAACAGATTTGGAATCACACGACCTGGATGGAGTGGGACAGAGAAATTAAC
AATTACACAAGCTTAATACACTCCTTAATTGAAGAATCGCAAAACCAGCAAGAAAAGAATGAACAAGAAT
TATTGGAATTAGATAAATGGGCAAGTTTGTGGAATTGGTTTAACATAACAAATTGGCTGTGGTATATAAA
ATTATTCATAATGATAGTAGGAGGCTTGGTAGGTTTAAGAATAGTTTTTGCTGTACTTTCTATAGTGAAT
AGAGTTAGGCAGGGATA
Features (pLannotate 1.2.2; 32 found; start..end, strand, type, name):
     20..120     +  CDS            Rev (fragment): human immunodeficiency virus 1 (HIV-1) Rev protein; rev; enhances nuclear export of unspliced and incompletely spliced viral mRNAs
    139..255     +  misc_feature   cPPT/CTS: central polypurine tract and central termination sequence of HIV-1
    289..309     +  protein_bind   attB4: mutant version of attB; core recombination site for the Gateway® BP reaction BP Clonase™
    309..1520    +  promoter       UbC promoter: human ubiquitin C promoter
   1524..1542    -  protein_bind   attB5 (fragment): mutant version of attB; core recombination site for the Gateway® BP reaction BP Clonase™
   1557..2327    +  CDS            miniTurbo: N-terminally truncated mutant of the E. coli biotin ligase BioID engineered for improved catalytic efficiency (Branon et al., 2018)
   2376..2400    +  protein_bind   attB1: mutant version of attB; recombination site for the Gateway® BP reaction BP Clonase™
   2406..3974    +  CDS            ADCK1: ADCK1_HUMAN - Experimental evidence at protein level: Swiss-Prot protein existence level 1. Appears to be essential for maintaining mitochondrial cristae formation and mitochondrial function by acting via YME1L1 in a kinase- independent manner to regulate essential mitochondrial structural proteins OPA1 and IMMT (PubMed:31125351). The action of this enzyme is not yet clear (Probable). It is not known if it has protein kinase activity and what type of substrate it would phosphorylate (Ser, Thr or Tyr) (Probable). From Homo sapiens (Human).
   3979..4000    -  protein_bind   attB2 (fragment): mutant version of attB; recombination site for the Gateway® BP reaction BP Clonase™
   4033..4621    +  misc_feature   WPRE: woodchuck hepatitis virus posttranscriptional regulatory element
   4635..5134    +  promoter       PGK promoter: mouse phosphoglycerate kinase 1 promoter
   5155..5754    +  CDS            PuroR: puromycin N-acetyltransferase; pac from Streptomyces alboniger; confers resistance to puromycin
   5822..5959    +  CDS            nef (fragment): NEF_HV1LA - Experimental evidence at protein level: Swiss-Prot protein existence level 1. Extracellular Nef protein targets CD4(+) T-lymphocytes for apoptosis by interacting with CXCR4 surface receptors. From Human immunodeficiency virus type 1 group M subtype B (isolate Lai) (HIV-1).
   5945..6125    +  LTR            5' LTR (truncated): truncated 5' long terminal repeat (LTR) from HIV-1
   6197..6318    +  polyA_signal   SV40 poly(A) signal: SV40 polyadenylation signal
   6358..6493    +  rep_origin     SV40 ori: SV40 origin of replication
   6514..6532    -  promoter       T7 promoter: promoter for bacteriophage T7 RNA polymerase
   6540..6695    +  CDS            lacZα (fragment): LacZα fragment of β-galactosidase; lacZ fragment
   6700..7128    +  rep_origin     f1 ori (sequence partly withheld): f1 bacteriophage origin of replication; arrow indicates direction of (+) strand synthesis
   7181..7285    +  promoter       AmpR promoter: bla
   7286..8146    +  CDS            AmpR: β-lactamase; bla; confers resistance to ampicillin, carbenicillin, and related antibiotics
   8317..8905    +  rep_origin     ori: high-copy-number ColE1/pMB1/pBR322/pUC origin of replication
   9088..9180    +  CDS            lacI (fragment): lac repressor; lacI; The lac repressor binds to the lac operator to inhibit transcription in E. coli. This inhibition can be relieved by adding lactose or isopropyl-β-D-thiogalactopyranoside (IPTG).
   9193..9214    +  protein_bind   CAP binding site: CAP binding activates transcription in the presence of cAMP. E. coli catabolite activator protein
   9229..9259    +  promoter       lac promoter: promoter for the E. coli lac operon
   9263..9285    +  protein_bind   lac operator (fragment): The lac repressor binds to the lac operator to inhibit transcription in E. coli. This inhibition can be relieved by adding lactose or isopropyl-β-D-thiogalactopyranoside (IPTG). lac repressor encoded by lacI
   9328..9346    +  promoter       T3 promoter: promoter for bacteriophage T3 RNA polymerase
   9374..9600    +  promoter       RSV promoter: Rous sarcoma virus enhancer/promoter
   9601..9781    +  LTR            5' LTR (truncated): truncated 5' long terminal repeat (LTR) from HIV-1
   9828..9953    +  misc_feature   HIV-1 Ψ: packaging signal of human immunodeficiency virus type 1
   9937..10300   +  CDS            HIV-1 gag (fragment): gag protein from human immunodeficiency virus 1; gag
  10446..10679   +  misc_feature   RRE: The Rev response element (RRE) of HIV-1 allows for Rev-dependent mRNA export from the nucleus to the cytoplasm.
