[The description below was written by a language model from this plasmid's Addgene catalogue record and pLannotate feature annotations shown in this document.]
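Description:
p663-UBC-miniTurbo-V5-ADCK1_IDG-K is a lentiviral mammalian expression clone built on the pDest663 Gateway destination backbone by multisite Gateway recombination; the full sequenced record is about 11 kb. It is maintained in E. coli through a ColE1/pUC-type origin with ampicillin resistance (AmpR), although the catalogue lists it as low copy. An f1 origin, an SV40 origin and remnants of lac and T7/T3 promoter elements are also carried in the backbone. The viral portion has a third-generation-style layout: an RSV promoter drives a truncated HIV-1 5' LTR, followed by the Ψ packaging signal, a gag fragment, the RRE for Rev-dependent export of the genomic RNA, and the cPPT/CTS. A second truncated LTR and an SV40 polyadenylation signal close the transfer cassette.

Between the LTRs, the human ubiquitin C promoter (flanked by attB4 and attB5 scars) drives an open reading frame in which miniTurbo, an engineered, N-terminally truncated E. coli biotin ligase, is placed upstream of human ADCK1. The two are separated by an attB1 site, with attB2 following the kinase. The catalogue describes the N-terminal tag as miniTurbo-V5. The V5 epitope is not separately annotated in the feature table, though a short unannotated gap lies between miniTurbo and attB1. A WPRE downstream enhances transcript expression, and a separate mouse PGK promoter–puromycin N-acetyltransferase cassette allows selection of transduced cells. The plasmid was made within a programme on understudied druggable proteins. Its purpose is to express tagged ADCK1, a poorly characterised mitochondrial kinase-like protein, for proximity-dependent biotinylation proteomics that maps its neighbouring proteins. The depositor notes that inserts were checked by restriction digestion and partial sequencing.
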