Addgene plasmid #158195: p663-UBC-miniTurbo-V5-ADCK1_IDG-K
Purpose: Gateway destination clone of ADCK1 (human) tagged with N-terminal miniTurbo-V5 for generating protein-proximity networks using proximity-dependent biotinylation proteomics
Depositing lab: Ben Major. Depositing organization: Washington University in Saint Louis.
Backbone
  Vector backbone: pDest663
  Backbone manufacturer: PEL
  Backbone size w/o insert (bp): 9019
  Vector type: Mammalian Expression, Lentiviral ; Gateway Destination
  Selectable markers: Puromycin
Growth in bacteria
  Bacterial resistance: Ampicillin, 100 μg/mL
  Growth temperature: 30°C
  Growth strain: NEB Stable
  Copy number: Low Copy
Gene/Insert
  Gene/Insert name: miniTurbo-V5-ADCK1 (alt name: ADCK1)
  Species: H. sapiens (human)
  Entrez Gene: ADCK1
  Promoter: Ubiquitin
  Tag / fusion protein: miniTurbo-V5 (N terminal on insert)
  Cloning method: Gateway Cloning
  Sequencing primers: 5′ CGCAAATGGGCGGTAGGCGTG; 3′ CAATCTTAGCGCAGAAGTCATG
Terms and licenses: Academic/Nonprofit Terms; Industry Terms: Not Available to Industry
Depositor comments: These plasmids were generated as part of the Illuminating the Druggable Genome (IDG) program sponsored by the NIH Common Fund. The goal of this program is to identify, gather, and distribute information and resources for proteins that currently are not well-studied yet belong to commonly drug-targeted protein families: protein kinases, non-olfactory G-protein coupled receptors (GPCRs), and ion channels. The IDG program is designed to develop fundamental research tools for understudied proteins, elucidate their function, and disseminate the IDG-related resources and data to the greater scientific community. These lentiviral gateway destination plasmids were generated, as part of the Kinase-Data and Resource Generating Center (DRGC), using the single fragment or multisite gateway cloning technology. They were used for generating proteomics-based protein-interaction and protein-proximity networks that can be accessed through the kinase-DRGC website https://darkkinome.org/. Each plasmid has either an N- or C-terminal fusion protein (Flag/ V5/V5-miniTurbo/V5-TurboID/miniTurbo-V5/TurboID-V5) tagged understudied kinase driven under either a CMV or Ubiquitin (UBC) promoter. All inserts in the pENTR plasmids used to generate the deposited destination plasmids were end-sequenced and insert size validated prior to multi-site gateway cloning. The combined insert size of the single fragment or three fragment destination plasmids were confirmed by restriction digestion (BsrGI, and EcoRV for pDest667; BsrGI, EcoRV, and BstZ17I for pDest663; and BsrGI for pHAGE) and all plasmids were partially sequenced to ensure in-frame ORFs and fusion tags.
How to cite: p663-UBC-miniTurbo-V5-ADCK1_IDG-K was a gift from Ben Major (Addgene plasmid # 158195 ; http://n2t.net/addgene:158195 ; RRID:Addgene_158195)
